Addgene plasmid #107244: pSB3C5-proA-B0032-E0051
Purpose: Expresses lacZa-GFP fusion from constitutive proA promoter
Depositing lab: Joseph Davis & Robert Sauer. Depositing organization: Massachusetts Institute of Technology. Publication: Design, construction and characterization of a set of insulated bacterial promoters. Davis JH, Rubin AJ, Sauer RT. Nucleic Acids Res. 2011 Feb;39(3):1131-41. doi: 10.1093/nar/gkq810. Epub 2010 Sep 15. PubMed 20843779.
Backbone
  Vector backbone: pSB3C5
  Backbone manufacturer: http://parts.igem.org/Part:pSB3C5
  Backbone size w/o insert (bp): 2738
Growth in bacteria
  Bacterial resistance: Chloramphenicol, 25 μg/mL
  Growth temperature: 37°C
  Growth strain: DH5alpha
  Copy number: Low Copy
Gene/Insert
  Gene/Insert name: ProA-RBS(B0032)-Gemini (E0051) (alt name: see partsregistry.org for more information)
  Insert size (bp): 1500
  Promoter: proA
  Cloning method: Gibson Cloning
  Sequencing primers: 5′ tgccacctgacgtctaagaa; 3′ attaccgcctttgagtgagc
Terms and licenses: Academic/Nonprofit Terms; Industry Terms: Not Available to Industry
How to cite: pSB3C5-proA-B0032-E0051 was a gift from Joseph Davis & Robert Sauer (Addgene plasmid # 107244 ; http://n2t.net/addgene:107244 ; RRID:Addgene_107244)
