[The description below was written by a language model from this plasmid's Addgene catalogue record and pLannotate feature annotations shown in this document.]
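Description:
pSB3C5-proA-B0032-E0051 is a small bacterial expression plasmid built on the BioBrick backbone pSB3C5 and intended for use in E. coli. It replicates from a p15A origin, which the catalogue lists as low copy and which is compatible with ColE1-type plasmids. Selection is through a chloramphenicol acetyltransferase (cat) gene driven by its own promoter. The sequenced record is 3,863 nt. Several transcription terminators (tonB, his operon, T3Te and a putative bacterial terminator) flank the cloning region and the marker, insulating the insert from read-through transcription coming from the backbone. The short annotations for bla, RSF ori and bom are fragmentary matches, probably backbone remnants rather than functional elements.

The insert sits between the BioBrick prefix and suffix and was assembled by Gibson cloning. It consists of the constitutive proA promoter, the B0032 ribosome binding site and the E0051 "Gemini" reporter, a fusion of the LacZα fragment of β-galactosidase to GFP. Neither the promoter nor the RBS was recognised by the automated annotation, but both would fall in the unannotated stretch between the prefix and the lacZα coding sequence. The fluorescent protein portion is labelled "hfriFP" in the feature table, and a short linker region is called as a capTEV fragment. These labels are likely nearest-match calls by the annotation tool, since the catalogue describes the reporter as lacZα-GFP.

Because the fusion can be read out both by fluorescence and by β-galactosidase α-complementation, it offers two ways of measuring expression. The associated publication concerns a set of insulated constitutive bacterial promoters, so this plasmid serves as a reporter for the strength of proA.
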