Features (pLannotate 1.2.2; 15 found; start..end, strand, type, name):
     33..54      +  misc_feature   BioBrick prefix: BioBrick prefix for parts that do not start with "ATG"
    226..399     +  CDS            lacZα: LacZα fragment of β-galactosidase; lacZ fragment
    436..455     +  CDS            capTEV™ (fragment): composite tag for in vivo biotinylation, TEV protease cleavage, and 6xHis tagging
    463..1173    +  CDS            hfriFP: hfriFP is a fluorescent protein published in 2013, derived from Herbaspirillum frisingense.
   1180..1200    +  misc_feature   BioBrick suffix: universal suffix for all parts
   1236..1267    +  terminator     tonB terminator: bidirectional E. coli tonB-P14 transcription terminator
   1314..1354    -  terminator     bacterial terminator (fragment): putative bacterial transcription terminator
   1367..1612    +  CDS            bla(M) (fragment): β-lactamase lacking the signal sequence; bla(M); allows cytosolic expression of β-lactamase
   1778..2323    +  rep_origin     p15A ori: Plasmids containing the medium-copy-number p15A origin of replication can be propagated in E. coli cells that contain a second plasmid with the ColE1 origin.
   2411..2466    +  rep_origin     RSF ori (fragment): Plasmids containing the RSF 1030 origin of replication can be propagated in E. coli cells that contain additional plasmids with compatible origins.
   2565..2591    -  misc_feature   bom (fragment): basis of mobility region from pBR322
   2933..3030    +  promoter       cat promoter: promoter of the E. coli cat gene encoding chloramphenicol acetyltransferase
   3031..3687    +  CDS            cat: CAT_ECOLX - Experimental evidence at protein level: Swiss-Prot protein existence level 1. This enzyme is an effector of chloramphenicol resistance in bacteria. From Escherichia coli. This protein is used as a marker in many commonly used cloning vectors, such as pACYC184.
   3701..3760    +  terminator     his operon terminator: This putative transcriptin terminator from the E. coli his operon has a 2-bp deletion introduced during synthesis. Its efficiency has not been determined.
   3820..3849    -  terminator     T3Te terminator: phage T3 early transcription terminator
>Addgene plasmid #107244 | pSB3C5-proA-B0032-E0051 | addgene full sequence | sequence record 208613 | Addgene NGS Result
TACGTAATTAGTTAGTTAGCCCTTAGTGACTCGAATTCGCGGCCGCTTCTAGAGCACAGCTAACACCACG
TCGTCCCTATCTGCTGCCCTAGGTCTATGAGTGGTTGCTGGATAACTTTACGGGCATGCATAAGGCTCGT
AGGCTATATTCAGGGAGACCACAACGGTTTCCCTCTACAAATAATTTTGTTTAACTTTTACTAGAGTCAC
ACAGGAAAGTACTAGATGACCATGATTACGGATTCACTGGCCGTCGTTTTACAACGTCGTGACTGGGAAA
ACCCTGGCGTTACCCAACTTAATCGCCTTGCAGCACATCCCCCTTTCGCCAGCTGGCGTAATAGCGAAGA
GGCCCGCACCGATCGCCCTTCCCAACAGTTGCGCAGCCTGAATGGCGAATGGCGCGCGGGCGGCAGCGAA
GGCGGCGGCAGCGAACATCATCATCATCATCATGGCAGCGAACGTAAAGGAGAAGAACTTTTCACTGGAG
TTGTCCCAATTCTTGTTGAATTAGATGGTGATGTTAATGGGCACAAATTTTCTGTCAGTGGAGAGGGTGA
AGGTGATGCAACATACGGAAAACTTACCCTTAAATTTATTTGCACTACTGGAAAACTACCTGTTCCATGG
CCAACACTTGTCACTACCCTGACCTATGGTGTTCAATGCTTTGCGAGATACCCAGATCATATGAAACAGC
ATGACTTTTTCAAGAGTGCCATGCCCGAAGGTTATGTACAGGAAAGAACTATATTTTTCAAAGATGACGG
GAACTACAAGACACGTGCTGAAGTCAAGTTTGAAGGTGATACCCTTGTTAATAGAATCGAGTTAAAAGGT
ATTGATTTTAAAGAAGATGGAAACATTCTTGGACACAAATTGGAATACAACTATAACTCACACAATGTAT
ACATCATGGCAGACAAACAAAAGAATGGAATCAAAGTTAACTTCAAAATTAGACACAACATTGAAGATGG
AAGCGTTCAACTAGCAGACCATTATCAACAAAATACTCCAATTGGCGATGGCCCTGTCCTTTTACCAGAC
AACCATTACCTGTCCACACAATCTGCCCTTTCGAAAGATCCCAACGAAAAGAGAGACCACATGGTCCTTC
TTGAGTTTGTAACAGCTGCTGGGATTACACATGGCATGGATGAACTATACAAATAATAATACTAGTAGCG
GCCGCTGCAGGAGTCACTAAGGGTTAGTTAGTTAGATTAGCAGAAAGTCAAAAGCCTCCGACCGGAGGCT
TTTGACTAAAACTTCCCTTGGGGTTATCATTGGGGCTCACTCAAAGGCGGTAATCAGATAAAAAAAATCC
TTAGCTTTCGCTAAGGATGATTTCTGCTAGAGATGGAATAGACTGGATGGAGGCGGATAAAGTTGCAGGA
CCACTTCTGCGCTCGGCCCTTCCGGCTGGCTGGTTTATTGCTGATAAATCTGGAGCCGGTGAGCGTGGGT
CTCGCGGTATCATTGCAGCACTGGGGCCAGATGGTAAGCCCTCCCGTATCGTAGTTATCTACACGACGGG
GAGTCAGGCAACTATGGATGAACGAAATAGACAGATCGCTGAGATAGGTGCCTCACTGATTAAGCATTGG
TAACTGTCAGACCAAGTTTACTCATATATACTTTAGATTGATTTAAAACTTCATTTTTAATTTAAAAGGA
TCTAGGTGAAGATCCTTTTTGATAATCTCATGACCAAAATCCCTTAACGTGAGTTTTCGTTCCACTGAGC
GTCAGACCCCTTAATAAGATGATCTTCTTGAGATCGTTTTGGTCTGCGCGTAATCTCTTGCTCTGAAAAC
GAAAAAACCGCCTTGCAGGGCGGTTTTTCGAAGGTTCTCTGAGCTACCAACTCTTTGAACCGAGGTAACT
GGCTTGGAGGAGCGCAGTCACCAAAACTTGTCCTTTCAGTTTAGCCTTAACCGGCGCATGACTTCAAGAC
TAACTCCTCTAAATCAATTACCAGTGGCTGCTGCCAGTGGTGCTTTTGCATGTCTTTCCGGGTTGGACTC
AAGACGATAGTTACCGGATAAGGCGCAGCGGTCGGACTGAACGGGGGGTTCGTGCATACAGTCCAGCTTG
GAGCGAACTGCCTACCCGGAACTGAGTGCCAGGCGTGGAATGAGACAAACGCGGCCATAACAGCGGAATG
ACACCGGTAAACCGAAAGGCAGGAACAGGAGAGCGCACGAGGGAGCCGCCAGGGGGAAACGCCTGGTATC
TTTATAGTCCTGTCGGGTTTCGCCACCACTGATTTGAGCGTCAGATTTCGTGATGCTTGTCAGGGGGGCG
GAGCCTATGGAAAAACGGCTTTGCCGCGGCCCTCTCACTTCCCTGTTAAGTATCTTCCTGGCATCTTCCA
GGAAATCTCCGCCTCGTTCGTAAGCCATTTCCGCTCGCCGCAGTCGAACGACCGAGCGTAGCGAGTCAGT
GAGCGAGGAAGCGGAATATATCCTGTATCACATATTCTGCTGACGCACCGGTGCAGCCTTTTTTCTCCTG
CCACATGAAGCACTTCACTGACACCCTCATCAGTGCCAACATAGTAAGCCAGTATACACTCCGCTAGCGC
TGAGGTCTGCCTCGTGAAGAAGGTGTTGCTGACTCATACCAGGCCTGAATCGCCCCATCATCCAGCCAGA
AAGTGAGGGAGCCACGGTTGATGAGAGCTTTGTTGTAGGTGGACCAGTTGGTGATTTTGAACTTTTGCTT
TGCCACGGAACGGTCTGCGTTGTCGGGAAGATGCGTGATCTGATCCTTCAACTCAGCAAAAGTTCGATTT
ATTCAACAAAGCCACGTTGTGTCTCAAAATCTCTGATGTTACATTGCACAAGATAAAAATATATCATCAT
GAACAATAAAACTGTCTGCTTACATAAACAGTAATACAGGGGTGTTTACTAGAGGTTGATCGGGCACGTA
AGAGGTTCCAACTTTCACCATAATGAAATAAGATCACTACCGGGCGTATTTTTTGAGTTATCGAGATTTT
CAGGAGCTAAGGAAGCTAAAATGGAGAAAAAAATCACGGGATATACCACCGTTGATATATCCCAATGGCA
TCGTAAAGAACATTTTGAGGCATTTCAGTCAGTTGCTCAATGTACCTATAACCAGACCGTTCAGCTGGAT
ATTACGGCCTTTTTAAAGACCGTAAAGAAAAATAAGCACAAGTTTTATCCGGCCTTTATTCACATTCTTG
CCCGCCTGATGAACGCTCACCCGGAGTTTCGTATGGCCATGAAAGACGGTGAGCTGGTGATCTGGGATAG
TGTTCACCCTTGTTACACCGTTTTCCATGAGCAAACTGAAACGTTTTCGTCCCTCTGGAGTGAATACCAC
GACGATTTCCGGCAGTTTCTCCACATATATTCGCAAGATGTGGCGTGTTACGGTGAAAACCTGGCCTATT
TCCCTAAAGGGTTTATTGAGAATATGTTTTTTGTCTCAGCCAATCCCTGGGTGAGTTTCACCAGTTTTGA
TTTAAACGTGGCCAATATGGACAACTTCTTCGCCCCCGTTTTCACGATGGGCAAATATTATACGCAAGGC
GACAAGGTGCTGATGCCGCTGGCGATCCAGGTTCATCATGCCGTTTGTGATGGCTTCCATGTCGGCCGCA
TGCTTAATGAATTACAACAGTACTGTGATGAGTGGCAGGGCGGGGCGTAATAATACTAGCTCCGGCAAAA
AAACGGGCAAGGTGTCACCACCCTGCCCTTTTTCTTTAAAACCGAAAAGATTACTTCGCGTTTGCCACCT
GACGTCTAAGAAAAGGAATATTCAGCAATTTGCCCGTGCCGAAGAAAGGCCCACCCGTGAAGGTGAGCCA
GTGAGTTGATTGC
